Addgene plasmid #105983: pAAV.hSyn.FLEX.SYFP2-POST-T2A-dTomato.FLEX.WPRE.SV40
Purpose: This AAV plasmid in the presence of Cre recombinase expresses an extracellular SYFP2 fused to the neuroligin-1 cytoplasmic domain for targeting to the synapse with a cell fill dTomato.
Depositing lab: Marcel Bruchez. Depositing organization: Carnegie Mellon University. Publication: Fluorescence-based quantitative synapse analysis for cell-type specific connectomics. Kuljis DA, Park E, Telmer CA, Lee J, Ackerman DS, Bruchez MP, Barth AL. eNeuro. 2019 Sep 23. pii: ENEURO.0193-19.2019. doi: 10.1523/ENEURO.0193-19.2019. PubMed 31548370.
Backbone
  Vector backbone: pAAV-FLEX
  Backbone size w/o insert (bp): 4894
  Total vector size (bp): 7231
  Vector type: Mammalian Expression, AAV, Cre/Lox
Growth in bacteria
  Bacterial resistance: Ampicillin, 100 μg/mL
  Growth temperature: 30°C
  Growth strain: NEB Stable
  Growth instructions: Plasmid is very unstable, screen clones for recombination. Grow at 28oC if possible.
  Copy number: Unknown
Gene/Insert
  Gene/Insert name: FLEX-SYFP2-POST-T2A-dTomato.FLEX
  Species: H. sapiens (human), M. musculus (mouse), S. cerevisiae (budding yeast); Thosea asigna virus, Aequoria victoria
  Insert size (bp): 2337
  Promoter: human Synapsin 1
  Tag / fusion protein: SYFP2-POST (N terminal on insert); T2A-dTomato (C terminal on insert); myc (N terminal on insert)
  Cloning method: Restriction Enzyme; 5′ cloning site BsrGI (not destroyed); 3′ cloning site KpnI partial (not destroyed)
  Sequencing primers: 5′ hSynF; 3′ WPRErev
Terms and licenses: Academic/Nonprofit Terms; Industry Terms: Not Available to Industry
How to cite: pAAV.hSyn.FLEX.SYFP2-POST-T2A-dTomato.FLEX.WPRE.SV40 was a gift from Marcel Bruchez (Addgene plasmid # 105983 ; http://n2t.net/addgene:105983 ; RRID:Addgene_105983)
