[The description below was written by a language model from this plasmid's Addgene catalogue record and pLannotate feature annotations shown in this document.]
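Description:
pAAV.hSyn.FLEX.SYFP2-POST-T2A-dTomato.FLEX.WPRE.SV40 is an AAV transfer plasmid built on a pAAV-FLEX backbone for Cre-dependent, neuron-restricted expression of a fluorescent postsynaptic marker together with a red cell fill. The expression cassette lies between AAV2 inverted terminal repeats, which allow the intervening DNA to be packaged into recombinant AAV particles. The bacterial portion carries a high-copy ColE1/pUC-type origin, an f1 origin and an ampicillin resistance gene. The record notes that the plasmid is very prone to recombination in bacteria. It also lists a total size of 7231 bp, whereas the annotated sequencing result is 6,922 nt, and the ITRs are detected only as fragments, so the two do not fully agree.

The human synapsin 1 promoter drives the cassette, but the coding region sits in the antisense orientation, flanked on each side by a lox2272 and a loxP site in opposing orientation (a FLEX/DIO switch). Cre recombinase inverts the cassette and then excises one site of each pair, locking it in the sense orientation, so only Cre-expressing neurons produce the protein. Read in the sense direction, the open reading frame begins with a mouse Igκ leader that directs SYFP2 to the extracellular face. A myc tag is listed in the catalogue fields but is not annotated in the feature table. Next comes the "POST" targeting segment, described as the neuroligin-1 cytoplasmic domain; the automated annotation labels this region as a neuroligin-4 homologue, probably because of family similarity. A T2A peptide then separates dTomato, which fills the cell as a free cytosolic protein. WPRE and an SV40 polyadenylation signal enhance transcript processing and expression. The construct is intended for fluorescence-based, cell-type-specific labelling and quantification of synapses.
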