Features (pLannotate 1.2.2; 23 found; start..end, strand, type, name):
    213..660     +  promoter       hSyn promoter: human synapsin I promoter; confers neuron-specific expression (Kügler et al., 2003)
    690..723     -  protein_bind   lox2272: Cre-mediated recombination occurs in the 8-bp core sequence (GGATACTT). lox2272 sites are compatible with each other, but incompatible with loxP or loxN sites (Lee and Saito, 1988). Cre recombinase
    786..819     -  protein_bind   loxP: Cre-mediated recombination occurs in the 8-bp core sequence (GCATACAT). Cre recombinase
    866..1567    -  CDS            dTomato: dTomato is a basic (constitutively fluorescent) orange fluorescent protein published in 2004, derived from Discosoma sp.. It is reported to be a somewhat slowly-maturing dimer with low acid sensitivity.
   1658..2266    -  CDS            NLGN4X: NLGNX_MACMU - Also known as NLGN4. Experimental evidence at transcript level: Swiss-Prot protein existence level 2. Putative neuronal cell surface protein involved in cell-cell- interactions. From Macaca mulatta (Rhesus macaque).
   2342..3058    -  CDS            SYFP2: SYFP2 is a basic (constitutively fluorescent) yellow fluorescent protein published in 2006, derived from Aequorea victoria. It is reported to be a very rapidly-maturing monomer with moderate acid sensitivity.
   3107..3169    -  sig_peptide    Igκ leader: leader sequence from mouse immunoglobulin κ light chain
   3204..3237    +  protein_bind   lox2272: Cre-mediated recombination occurs in the 8-bp core sequence (GGATACTT). lox2272 sites are compatible with each other, but incompatible with loxP or loxN sites (Lee and Saito, 1988). Cre recombinase
   3308..3341    +  protein_bind   loxP: Cre-mediated recombination occurs in the 8-bp core sequence (GCATACAT). Cre recombinase
   3359..3383    +  misc_feature   MCS (fragment): pBluescript multiple cloning site
   3383..3971    +  misc_feature   WPRE: woodchuck hepatitis virus posttranscriptional regulatory element
   3972..3991    +  misc_feature   MCS (fragment): pBluescript multiple cloning site
   4020..4141    -  polyA_signal   SV40 poly(A) signal: SV40 polyadenylation signal
   4164..4232    -  CDS            large T antigen (fragment): large T antigen from SV40 (simian virus 40)
   4303..4365    +  repeat_region  AAV2 ITR (fragment): inverted terminal repeat of adeno-associated virus serotype 2 inverted
   4383..4410    -  repeat_region  AAV2 ITR (fragment): inverted terminal repeat of adeno-associated virus serotype 2 inverted
   4408..4464    -  CDS            lacI (fragment): lac repressor; lacI; The lac repressor binds to the lac operator to inhibit transcription in E. coli. This inhibition can be relieved by adding lactose or isopropyl-β-D-thiogalactopyranoside (IPTG).
   4647..5235    -  rep_origin     ori: high-copy-number ColE1/pMB1/pBR322/pUC origin of replication
   5406..6266    -  CDS            AmpR: β-lactamase; bla; confers resistance to ampicillin, carbenicillin, and related antibiotics
   6267..6371    -  promoter       AmpR promoter: bla
   6424..6852    -  rep_origin     f1 ori (sequence partly withheld): f1 bacteriophage origin of replication; arrow indicates direction of (+) strand synthesis
   6857..4       -  CDS            lacZα (fragment) (across the origin): LacZα fragment of β-galactosidase; lacZ fragment
   6921..131     -  repeat_region  AAV2 ITR (fragment) (across the origin): inverted terminal repeat of adeno-associated virus serotype 2 inverted
>Addgene plasmid #105983 | pAAV.hSyn.FLEX.SYFP2-POST-T2A-dTomato.FLEX.WPRE.SV40 | addgene full sequence | sequence record 235283 | Addgene NGS Result
GCTGCGCGCTCGCTCGCTCACTGAGGCCGCCCGGGCAAAGCCCGGGCGTCGGGCGACCTTTGGTCGCCCG
GCCTCAGTGAGCGAGCGAGCGCGCAGAGAGGGAGTGGCCAACTCCATCACTAGGGGTTCCTTGTAGTTAA
TGATTAACCCGCCATGCTACTTATCTACGTAGCCATGCTCTAGGAAGATCTCTGCAGAGGGCCCTGCGTA
TGAGTGCAAGTGGGTTTTAGGACCAGGATGAGGCGGGGTGGGGGTGCCTACCTGACGACCGACCCCGACC
CACTGGACAAGCACCCAACCCCCATTCCCCAAATTGCGCATCCCCTATCAGAGAGGGGGAGGGGAAACAG
GATGCGGCGAGGCGCGTGCGCACTGCCAGCTTCAGCACCGCGGACAGTGCCTTCGCCCCCGCCTGGCGGC
GCGCGCCACCGCCGCCTCAGCACTGAAGGCGCGCTGACGTCACTCGCCGGTCCCCCGCAAACTCCCCTTC
CCGGCCACCTTGGTCGCGTCCGCGCCGCCGCCGGCCCAGCCGGACCGCACCACGCGAGGCGCGAGATAGG
GGGGCACGGGCGCGACCATCTGCGCTGCGGCGCCGGCGACTCAGCGCTGCCTCAGTCTGCGGTGGGCAGC
GGAGGAGTCGTGTCGTGCCTGAGAGCGCAGTCGAATTCAAGCTGCTAGCAAGGATCCCCATAACTTCGTA
TAAAGTATCCTATACGAAGTTATATCAAAATAGGAAGACCAATGCTTCACCATCGACCCGAATTGCCAAG
CATCACCATCGACCCATAACTTCGTATAATGTATGCTATACGAAGTTATACTAGCTAGAGATATCGTCGA
CGGCCGCTTTACTTGTACATTATTACTTATACAGCTCATCCATGCCATACAAGAACAGGTGATGCCGACC
TTCTGAGCGTTCGTACTGCTCGACGATTGTGTAGTCCTCGTTGTGACTCGTGATGTCCAACTTGGTGTCC
ACGTAGTAGTAGCCAGGCAGCTGAACCGGCTTTTTGGCCATATATATAGTTTTGAACTCAACCAGGTAGT
GCCCGCCATCTTTGAGTTTAAGCGCCTGATGGATTTCGCCTTTAAGAACGCCATCGCGGGGGTACAGTCG
TTCTGTAGAGGCCTCCCACCCCATGGTCTTCTTCTGCATCACGGGGCCATCGGGGGGAAAATTTGTTCCG
CGCATCTTCACCTTGTAAATCAGGGTGCCGTCCTGCAGAGAGGAGTCTTGCGTGACAGTGACCAGCCCAC
CATCCTCAAAATTCATTACTCGTTCCCACTTAAATCCTTCAGGAAATGACAGTTTTTTGTAATCAGGTAT
ATCAGCAGGGTGTTTGACGTAAGCCTTGCTACCGTACATGAATTGAGGGCTGAGGATGTCCCAGGCGAAA
GGAAGGGGGCCACCTTTGGTAACCTTGAGCTTGGCGGTTTGTGTGCCCTCATATGGTCTTCCTTCACCCT
CACCTTCAATTTCAAACTCGTGCCCGTTCATGCTACCCTCCATTCTAACTTTGAATCTCATAAACTCCTT
AATTACTTCCTCACCCTTAGACACCATTGTCGACCCCGGGGCCGGTCCGGGATTCTCCTCGACGTCGCCA
CATGTGAGCAGAGAGCCCCGACCCTCAGATCTGCCACCGCTGCCACCCACCCGTGTTGTGCTGTGGGAGT
GGGGGTGTGGATGCGGATGAGGGAGAGTATTATTCTGTCCACCAGTGAATGTGTTGAAAGTGTGGAGAGG
CTGGATTCCTGGAATAGTGTTGGGAATCATGGTTATGGTATTGGGTGTCATCAGGGGAATGTCGTCTGGG
CTTCGGCGCATTGCCAGGGTATAGTCCGGAGGGCATGCTGTCCTCAGCACCACCTCATGGGGATGGATGG
ATTCACACTCGTGGTCCAGGTCTGTGTGTTTCATCTGAAGACTCATGATCTCCTCCTCAGGTGCGTGCGT
AAGATCATTGGTTGTAGTTCGTTGCGGACTACATCTCCTATGTACGTCGTGGCGCCTTTTGTCCTTCTTG
TAATAGAGGGCCGCGAAAGCCAGAATGTTCAGGAAAAGCAGGGAAGCTCCTACAGCTATGGTCACGGACA
GCTCTGTGCTGTAGTCCCTTTGGTCTACGCTAAATGGACTAGGCTGTTGTTTGGGGTCGTCTTGCTTAGC
GGTTGGAAATGCGCTGGTCACAGGGGTTGAGTTTTTCCGAGTTGGTCGAAGGGTGATGTCAGTGCTTGGG
ACCTTGGTGGTTGTACTTGTGTATTGGCTGATGTCATTGAGGTTATGCAAGTGGGGCACCAGCTCGAGTA
AGATACCGGTACCTCCGGCCAGACCGGCCGCTTTATACAGCTCATCCATACCCAGGGTAATACCGGCAGC
GGTCACAAACTCCAGCAGCACCATGTGGTCGCGCTTCTCGTTCGGATCTTTGCTCAGTTTGCTTTGGTAA
GACAGATAATGGTTATCCGGCAACAGGACCGGACCGTCACCAATCGGGGTGTTTTGCTGGTAATGATCCG
CCAGTTGAACACCACCGTCCTCAATGTTGTGACGGATTTTGAAATTCGCTTTGATGCCATTTTTCTGTTT
ATCTGCGGTGATGTAAACGTTGTGGGAATTGTAATTGTACTCCAGCTTGTGACCCAGGATATTGCCATCC
TCTTTGAAATCAATACCCTTCAGCTCAATGCGATTCACCAGGGTGTCGCCTTCGAATTTGACTTCGGCAC
GCGTCTTGTAGTTACCGTCGTCTTTGAAAAAGATCGTACGCTCCTGCACATAGCCTTCTGGCATCGCGCT
CTTAAAGAAATCGTGTTGTTTCATGTGGTCCGGATAACGCGCGAAACACTGAACGCCATAACCCAAGGTC
GTGACCAGGGTAGGCCACGGGACCGGCAGCTTACCCGTCGTGCAAATCAGCTTCAGGGTCAGCTTGCCGT
AAGTTGCGTCACCTTCACCCTCACCGCTCACGCTAAACTTATGACCGTTAACGTCGCCGTCTAATTCAAC
TAAGATCGGTACTACGCCTGTAAAAAGTTCTTCGCCCTTGCTAACCAGGCCAGAAAGGCCCAGGTCCTCC
TCGCTGATCAGCTTCTGCTCGAATTCGTCACCAGTGGAACCTGGAACCCAGAGCAGCAGTACCCATAGCA
GGAGTGTGTCTGTCTCCATGGTGGATATCCCCAAGCCGGTACCGAATTCTAGTATAACTTCGTATAGGAT
ACTTTATACGAAGTTATCATTGGGATTCTTCCTATTTTGATCCAAGCATCACCATCGACCCTCTAGTCCA
GATCTCACCATCGACCCATAACTTCGTATAGCATACATTATACGAAGTTATGTCCCTCGAAGAGGTTCGA
ATTCGATATCAAGCTTATCGATAATCAACCTCTGGATTACAAAATTTGTGAAAGATTGACTGGTATTCTT
AACTATGTTGCTCCTTTTACGCTATGTGGATACGCTGCTTTAATGCCTTTGTATCATGCTATTGCTTCCC
GTATGGCTTTCATTTTCTCCTCCTTGTATAAATCCTGGTTGCTGTCTCTTTATGAGGAGTTGTGGCCCGT
TGTCAGGCAACGTGGCGTGGTGTGCACTGTGTTTGCTGACGCAACCCCCACTGGTTGGGGCATTGCCACC
ACCTGTCAGCTCCTTTCCGGGACTTTCGCTTTCCCCCTCCCTATTGCCACGGCGGAACTCATCGCCGCCT
GCCTTGCCCGCTGCTGGACAGGGGCTCGGCTGTTGGGCACTGACAATTCCGTGGTGTTGTCGGGGAAATC
ATCGTCCTTTCCTTGGCTGCTCGCCTGTGTTGCCACCTGGATTCTGCGCGGGACGTCCTTCTGCTACGTC
CCTTCGGCCCTCAATCCAGCGGACCTTCCTTCCCGCGGCCTGCTGCCGGCTCTGCGGCCTCTTCCGCGTC
TTCGCCTTCGCCCTCAGACGAGTCGGATCTCCCTTTGGGCCGCCTCCCCGCATCGATACCGTCGACCTCG
ACCCGGGCGGCCGCTTCGAGCAGACATGATAAGATACATTGATGAGTTTGGACAAACCACAACTAGAATG
CAGTGAAAAAAATGCTTTATTTGTGAAATTTGTGATGCTATTGCTTTATTTGTAACCATTATAAGCTGCA
ATAAACAAGTTAACAACAACAATTGCATTCATTTTATGTTTCAGGTTCAGGGGGAGATGTGGGAGGTTTT
TTAAAGCAAGTAAAACCTCTACAAATGTGGTAAAATCGATAAGGATCTTCCTAGAGCATGGCTACGTAGA
TAAGTAGCATGGCGGGTTAATCATTAACTACAAGGAACCCCTAGTGATGGAGTTGGCCACTCCCTCTCTG
CGCGCTCGCTCGCTCACTGAGGCCGCCCGGGCTTTGCCCGGGCGGCCTCAGTGAGCGAGCGAGCGCGCAG
CTGCATTAATGAATCGGCCAACGCGCGGGGAGAGGCGGTTTGCGTATTGGGCGCTCTTCCGCTTCCTCGC
TCACTGACTCGCTGCGCTCGGTCGTTCGGCTGCGGCGAGCGGTATCAGCTCACTCAAAGGCGGTAATACG
GTTATCCACAGAATCAGGGGATAACGCAGGAAAGAACATGTGAGCAAAAGGCCAGCAAAAGGCCAGGAAC
CGTAAAAAGGCCGCGTTGCTGGCGTTTTTCCATAGGCTCCGCCCCCCTGACGAGCATCACAAAAATCGAC
GCTCAAGTCAGAGGTGGCGAAACCCGACAGGACTATAAAGATACCAGGCGTTTCCCCCTGGAAGCTCCCT
CGTGCGCTCTCCTGTTCCGACCCTGCCGCTTACCGGATACCTGTCCGCCTTTCTCCCTTCGGGAAGCGTG
GCGCTTTCTCATAGCTCACGCTGTAGGTATCTCAGTTCGGTGTAGGTCGTTCGCTCCAAGCTGGGCTGTG
TGCACGAACCCCCCGTTCAGCCCGACCGCTGCGCCTTATCCGGTAACTATCGTCTTGAGTCCAACCCGGT
AAGACACGACTTATCGCCACTGGCAGCAGCCACTGGTAACAGGATTAGCAGAGCGAGGTATGTAGGCGGT
GCTACAGAGTTCTTGAAGTGGTGGCCTAACTACGGCTACACTAGAAGAACAGTATTTGGTATCTGCGCTC
TGCTGAAGCCAGTTACCTTCGGAAAAAGAGTTGGTAGCTCTTGATCCGGCAAACAAACCACCGCTGGTAG
CGGTGGTTTTTTTGTTTGCAAGCAGCAGATTACGCGCAGAAAAAAAGGATCTCAAGAAGATCCTTTGATC
TTTTCTACGGGGTCTGACGCTCAGTGGAACGAAAACTCACGTTAAGGGATTTTGGTCATGAGATTATCAA
AAAGGATCTTCACCTAGATCCTTTTAAATTAAAAATGAAGTTTTAAATCAATCTAAAGTATATATGAGTA
AACTTGGTCTGACAGTTACCAATGCTTAATCAGTGAGGCACCTATCTCAGCGATCTGTCTATTTCGTTCA
TCCATAGTTGCCTGACTCCCCGTCGTGTAGATAACTACGATACGGGAGGGCTTACCATCTGGCCCCAGTG
CTGCAATGATACCGCGAGACCCACGCTCACCGGCTCCAGATTTATCAGCAATAAACCAGCCAGCCGGAAG
GGCCGAGCGCAGAAGTGGTCCTGCAACTTTATCCGCCTCCATCCAGTCTATTAATTGTTGCCGGGAAGCT
AGAGTAAGTAGTTCGCCAGTTAATAGTTTGCGCAACGTTGTTGCCATTGCTACAGGCATCGTGGTGTCAC
GCTCGTCGTTTGGTATGGCTTCATTCAGCTCCGGTTCCCAACGATCAAGGCGAGTTACATGATCCCCCAT
GTTGTGCAAAAAAGCGGTTAGCTCCTTCGGTCCTCCGATCGTTGTCAGAAGTAAGTTGGCCGCAGTGTTA
TCACTCATGGTTATGGCAGCACTGCATAATTCTCTTACTGTCATGCCATCCGTAAGATGCTTTTCTGTGA
CTGGTGAGTACTCAACCAAGTCATTCTGAGAATAGTGTATGCGGCGACCGAGTTGCTCTTGCCCGGCGTC
AATACGGGATAATACCGCGCCACATAGCAGAACTTTAAAAGTGCTCATCATTGGAAAACGTTCTTCGGGG
CGAAAACTCTCAAGGATCTTACCGCTGTTGAGATCCAGTTCGATGTAACCCACTCGTGCACCCAACTGAT
CTTCAGCATCTTTTACTTTCACCAGCGTTTCTGGGTGAGCAAAAACAGGAAGGCAAAATGCCGCAAAAAA
GGGAATAAGGGCGACACGGAAATGTTGAATACTCATACTCTTCCTTTTTCAATATTATTGAAGCATTTAT
CAGGGTTATTGTCTCATGAGCGGATACATATTTGAATGTATTTAGAAAAATAAACAAATAGGGGTTCCGC
GCACATTTCCCCGAAAAGTGCCACCTAAATTGTAAGCGTTAATATTTTGTTAAAATTCGCGTTAAATTTT
TGTTAAATCAGCTCATTTTTTAACCAATAGGCCGAAATCGGCAAAATCCCTTATAAATCAAAAGAATAGA
CCGAGATAGGGT
[37 nt withheld, positions 6523-6559]
AAAGAACGTGGACTCCAACGTCAAAGG
[49 nt withheld, positions 6587-6635]
T
[91 nt withheld, positions 6637-6727]
G
[124 nt withheld, positions 6729-6852]
CCCATTCGCCATTCAGGCTGCGCAACTGTTGGGAAGGGCGATCGGTGCGGGCCTCTTCGCTATTACGCCA
